>Addgene plasmid #203831 | pGL4.11_Nued2_E2 | addgene full sequence | sequence record 403380 | Addgene NGS Result
AGGCTAAGGTGGTGGACTTGGACACCGGTAAGACACTGGGTGTGAACCAGCGCGGCGAGCTGTGCGTCCG
TGGCCCCATGATCATGAGCGGCTACGTTAACAACCCCGAGGCTACAAACGCTCTCATCGACAAGGACGGC
TGGCTGCACAGCGGCGACATCGCCTACTGGGACGAGGACGAGCACTTCTTCATCGTGGACCGGCTGAAGA
GCCTGATCAAATACAAGGGCTACCAGGTAGCCCCAGCCGAACTGGAGAGCATCCTGCTGCAACACCCCAA
CATCTTCGACGCCGGGGTCGCCGGCCTGCCCGACGACGATGCCGGCGAGCTGCCCGCCGCAGTCGTCGTG
CTGGAACACGGTAAAACCATGACCGAGAAGGAGATCGTGGACTATGTGGCCAGCCAGGTTACAACCGCCA
AGAAGCTGCGCGGTGGTGTTGTGTTCGTGGACGAGGTGCCTAAAGGACTGACCGGCAAGTTGGACGCCCG
CAAGATCCGCGAGATTCTCATTAAGGCCAAGAAGGGCGGCAAGATCGCCGTGAATTCTCACGGCTTCCCT
CCCGAGGTGGAGGAGCAGGCCGCCGGCACCCTGCCCATGAGCTGCGCCCAGGAGAGCGGCATGGATAGAC
ACCCTGCTGCTTGCGCCAGCGCCAGGATCAACGTCTAAGGCCGCGACTCTAGAGTCGGGGCGGCCGGCCG
CTTCGAGCAGACATGATAAGATACATTGATGAGTTTGGACAAACCACAACTAGAATGCAGTGAAAAAAAT
GCTTTATTTGTGAAATTTGTGATGCTATTGCTTTATTTGTAACCATTATAAGCTGCAATAAACAAGTTAA
CAACAACAATTGCATTCATTTTATGTTTCAGGTTCAGGGGGAGGTGTGGGAGGTTTTTTAAAGCAAGTAA
AACCTCTACAAATGTGGTAAAATCGATAAGGATCCGTCGACCGATGCCCTTGAGAGCCTTCAACCCAGTC
AGCTCCTTCCGGTGGGCGCGGGGCATGACTATCGTCGCCGCACTTATGACTGTCTTCTTTATCATGCAAC
TCGTAGGACAGGTGCCGGCAGCGCTCTTCCGCTTCCTCGCTCACTGACTCGCTGCGCTCGGTCGTTCGGC
TGCGGCGAGCGGTATCAGCTCACTCAAAGGCGGTAATACGGTTATCCACAGAATCAGGGGATAACGCAGG
AAAGAACATGTGAGCAAAAGGCCAGCAAAAGGCCAGGAACCGTAAAAAGGCCGCGTTGCTGGCGTTTTTC
CATAGGCTCCGCCCCCCTGACGAGCATCACAAAAATCGACGCTCAAGTCAGAGGTGGCGAAACCCGACAG
GACTATAAAGATACCAGGCGTTTCCCCCTGGAAGCTCCCTCGTGCGCTCTCCTGTTCCGACCCTGCCGCT
TACCGGATACCTGTCCGCCTTTCTCCCTTCGGGAAGCGTGGCGCTTTCTCATAGCTCACGCTGTAGGTAT
CTCAGTTCGGTGTAGGTCGTTCGCTCCAAGCTGGGCTGTGTGCACGAACCCCCCGTTCAGCCCGACCGCT
GCGCCTTATCCGGTAACTATCGTCTTGAGTCCAACCCGGTAAGACACGACTTATCGCCACTGGCAGCAGC
CACTGGTAACAGGATTAGCAGAGCGAGGTATGTAGGCGGTGCTACAGAGTTCTTGAAGTGGTGGCCTAAC
TACGGCTACACTAGAAGAACAGTATTTGGTATCTGCGCTCTGCTGAAGCCAGTTACCTTCGGAAAAAGAG
TTGGTAGCTCTTGATCCGGCAAACAAACCACCGCTGGTAGCGGTGGTTTTTTTGTTTGCAAGCAGCAGAT
TACGCGCAGAAAAAAAGGATCTCAAGAAGATCCTTTGATCTTTTCTACGGGGTCTGACGCTCAGTGGAAC
GAAAACTCACGTTAAGGGATTTTGGTCATGAGATTATCAAAAAGGATCTTCACCTAGATCCTTTTAAATT
AAAAATGAAGTTTTAAATCAATCTAAAGTATATATGAGTAAACTTGGTCTGACAGCGGCCGCAAATGCTA
AACCACTGCAGTGGTTACCAGTGCTTGATCAGTGAGGCACCGATCTCAGCGATCTGCCTATTTCGTTCGT
CCATAGTGGCCTGACTCCCCGTCGTGTAGATCACTACGATTCGTGAGGGCTTACCATCAGGCCCCAGCGC
AGCAATGATGCCGCGAGAGCCGCGTTCACCGGCCCCCGATTTGTCAGCAATGAACCAGCCAGCAGGGAGG
GCCGAGCGAAGAAGTGGTCCTGCTACTTTGTCCGCCTCCATCCAGTCTATGAGCTGCTGTCGTGATGCTA
GAGTAAGAAGTTCGCCAGTGAGTAGTTTCCGAAGAGTTGTGGCCATTGCTACTGGCATCGTGGTATCACG
CTCGTCGTTCGGTATGGCTTCGTTCAACTCTGGTTCCCAGCGGTCAAGCCGGGTCACATGATCACCCATA
TTATGAAGAAATGCAGTCAGCTCCTTAGGGCCTCCGATCGTTGTCAGAAGTAAGTTGGCCGCGGTGTTGT
CGCTCATGGTAATGGCAGCACTACACAATTCTCTTACCGTCATGCCATCCGTAAGATGCTTTTCCGTGAC
CGGCGAGTACTCAACCAAGTCGTTTTGTGAGTAGTGTATACGGCGACCAAGCTGCTCTTGCCCGGCGTCT
ATACGGGACAACACCGCGCCACATAGCAGTACTTTGAAAGTGCTCATCATCGGGAATCGTTCTTCGGGGC
GGAAAGACTCAAGGATCTTGCCGCTATTGAGATCCAGTTCGATATAGCCCACTCTTGCACCCAGTTGATC
TTCAGCATCTTTTACTTTCACCAGCGTTTCGGGGTGTGCAAAAACAGGCAAGCAAAATGCCGCAAAGAAG
GGAATGAGTGCGACACGAAAATGTTGGATGCTCATACTCGTCCTTTTTCAATATTATTGAAGCATTTATC
AGGGTTACTAGTACGTCTCTCAAGGATAAGTAAGTAATATTAAGGTACGGGAGGTATTGGACAGGCCGCA
ATAAAATATCTTTATTTTCATTACATCTGTGTGTTGGTTTTTTGTGTGAATCGATAGTACTAACATACGC
TCTCCATCAAAACAAAACGAAACAAAACAAACTAGCAAAATAGGCTGTCCCCAGTGCAAGTGCAGGTGCC
AGAACATTTCTCTGGCCTAACTGGCCGGTACCTGAGCTCGCTAGCTTCCTGGCTTGTAGTGACCTCGTCT
ATTGCTAGAAATCAGAAGGTACCACTGAGCCTTCATTTGTTTGGTGAAATCATGGAGTTACATTAACAAG
CCGTTTCCCCAAACTATGGCTCTCTACCCACTTGTAATACACCCGTGCACAGGAACATTTTCTGAAAGTC
AATGTTTCCTATCACTTGCTCCAAAATTAAACCAGAGATACATCATTCAGGAAGAAGCCAGATGCACTGA
AGAAAGAAAAACCTGCTTTATCAGAAGGGGCAAGCTTCTCTCACATCCCATAGCAATTTAAATTCATTTG
CCGGAATGTTAAATACAACCAGTCTTTTAGTTGGGTCCCTTCACATAAACACCAAGTTAGCATAAATGCA
AAATAGTTCACATGATTAAATCTTTATAACACCATAATTTATCTTATGTACACACACACACACAGAGAAA
GAGAGAGAGAGAGAGAGAGAGAGAGATCTTTTACTTGCTGATACTTCTACATTTTTTCTGGAGTTCTCAA
CTCTCATCATCTCTCTAAGGAAGCTGGCTTGTATTGCCCCAGACTCTTAGTGTATTTAGTTCTAAAGGAT
AGTATACAGAATAAAGGGAAATTTTAATTTTGTTTTTAATAGGACCTATATAATTCAGGCCTAGCTCTGG
TGGAGAGAAGGGGAGGAGAGGTCCATTAGCATTTATTGTGCACCTGCTTTATGCTAAACATGTCTGGAAA
CAGTGTCTCACACATTCCCACATCACAGAAGGGCAGAGACTGCATGCCTCAGCTCCACCTCCAACTCTGT
GTTCAATACAGGACAGGCAATACCTACCCACATGGTAGGTGTGTGGAAATTTTTTATTAAATGAGTAATT
GGGAGATACATACTAATGAAAAGGTCCAGGAACTGATATTTTCTGGATCCGTGTTCCAGAAATCAGACAT
ATATATCTCCTAAGTAAACACAATCAGTTTCAAAATTATAATAAACTGGAGGGATTTTCTGGATTTTGAA
ATATCAATATAGCTACATGTGCATGCTATTCAGATATTATTAACATCCAAAGACTTTGAAGACAATAAAG
TGTATTTAATACAGGACTTCGACTAAAAGTGAGCTCAATTTTCTTTGATGATTCAGAAGGTACTCATGAC
CAAATAATACCCTAGGGCCATCATTATGCATCAATTACCCTTCCCAGCAATAACTGCTAATAGAAATTTC
TGGTAGTTAAATGCCAAATTAACAAGCTGTTCCTGCCTTTGGAGCCCATGTGCACGCAGACTCTGCCAGA
GAGAAACTGAACGAAGTATTTTTTGATTGTACTGCTTTTAGGGTTTTCCCAGTAGAGTAATACAAAATCT
AATTGCTTTTGGGTAAATTTCAACTGGTTTACAACATGACTAGTTCCTATACCTGCCTCCAAAAAAGATG
TCATTTATTATACATCATATATTGGCAATGGGTAGCAACAGGCCTGGGCTCTGCTTTTTGTGACTGTGTG
TGGCTTAGAGAGAGAAAAAAATTACTTCGCTTGTCTCTTGAGAATTACAGTCTTTAACTTCAGATTTTTA
AATATTGCTGTTATAATTATCATCATTAATTATCCATCCATCAGCAATGAGGAAGGGTCTTACTATGTAT
CCCAAGCTGACTTCCAAAGCGCGTTTAAACGTGTGGCGCGCCAGCTAGTAACAGTTGGCATTGGGACTAG
AAGGCCTCATTCCTAAACCAGCAGATTTTTCCATTGTACCAGGAAAACAAAACTGCAAATAGCATAAGTC
CTCTGATTTTACTGTCTCCAGAGAAAATCATATCCTCAATGCCTGGGTCTTTCCATCTGGAATTTGGCAA
CTCTGCTGATCCCTTCTCATAGTGGGAACTCTTGTAGGAAGTCTAAGAGCAATTATTTTGGGGATATATG
CTATTTTTATGTCTTCTTGTACATCACCTTCTTTGGTCAGGAGGAAATTAGAATTCTGGAAATACGTTTA
ATTATTAAAAGGACAAGCCTTGGCTTCAAGTAGTTGCAAATATGAATTATTAGTCCATGTCATGAAAGGG
CTGGAGAACTACAAAGAAACAATGATAATCTATTTGTCACACCCAATTAAGATCTGCCCTGGCCTGGGAG
TAAAAGAGCATTAAATCTGTGAGTGGTAACTTCAAGCAGCATGTCTATATTTGGGTAATTCTGAACATGC
CTGGATTTGGTACCTTACAGCATCCTCTAAAAATGTACTACTTTAGAAAGTGTTTTGAGATTTTGTTGCC
TTCGTGATTGCAGTTTGTGTGTGTGTGTGTGTGTGGGGGGTGTTATTTGAGCTTTTGAGTTTCCATGTAG
CCAAAGAAAGAAAGTCTAGGAAGAAATGGTAGACTCAAGGTCAAATTCAACAAGGGGAAACTTCTTTGTG
GTGAGTCTAGACAACAAAGCCATTAGCCCAGTGTTCACCCCCCTGCCTACACCCTACCTTTTCCATTGAT
GAATATTCTTACCTGAGCCATCCTCGCTTCTGAGTCCTGCTCTGGGTCCTGTGGAGACTGAATATCCTGT
CTGTAGTTTTTAATCCTTGAAGAGATTTTTCATGAATAGAACTTTCCTTATAATTTAGCAACACTGTCCT
TGAAAACCCCCACAACTATTTACATAACAGAAGCTATTGTTTGAAGTGCAAAACAGGTCAGAATTTGGTT
CCCAGAGATTAATCACTGCAGTCTATTTTGTATTATCATAATAATTTCATTTATTTTGATACAATTTGTT
TTCAGAATCAACCCCAGCTTCTTTGCACAAGTGACAAATCCATTTGTTTCTGGTAGAATGGGTAATGTGA
TTAATGACCTTGCAACAGGATTTCTTTAAAAAGGGGGAACTTTTTTTTTTTCATTTTTAATTCACAGTAA
ACCAGCTGAGTCTGTTAAGTGTGTAACTGTTCTGAACTTGTAAGCCATGGGTAAGATTTTGAAATACCCC
CTCCCAATCTTTTGCGGGGTTTCTGGGTATTAATATTAGGCTTTCTCCAAGAATCTGATGATACTAGTCT
CCAGGTGTAAAGTGGACTTGTTGGATTCCCGCATTAAAAAGAACGGGGCCCCAGTCTTTGCCATGGCCCC
ATCATGTTTATTCCGGCTGGATGTTCTCATCAAACCGAGGTCATGCGAAATAAATAAGGTCATGCCTAGA
AGGATATTGTCCCCGCACAAGAACCTTCGAGTGAACTCGTGACTACTGCCTCCTGGTCTTCTGTGTGGGC
ATCCCCTTCTTTCTTGCAGCATCCAGGACCCACTTCTGTCCCTGCTGGTCTGTTTCTTTCTTTCTTTCTT
TCTTTCTTTCTTTCTTTCTTGTTTTCTTCCGTTTTTCCCCTTGAGTTCTCTGGGGTTGGGCCTGGGATTT
TGGGTACGCCTACAGACTGTCCGCCTCTGCAATCGACCGTCGTGCTTCCCGCGCCAGAACAAGGAAGCCC
ACGCGAGCCGCGTAGGTGGCTCGCGTGGAAGACCCGGGTTCGAGTCCCGCTGGGAGAATTCCTCCTAGGC
AAGTGGAGTCATCTCGGTCAGGATTTCTCAGCCGGAAGCCGCGCCAACACCTCTCATCGTGGGCGGCAAG
TTGTCCCCGGGGCTTCTTTGACCGTGCGGGGCCAGCCGACGCTTTCTCTGACCGTTTCCGAAGCCCAGTT
TCCTTTCCTAAGGAGCCTTGGGGATCCTGCACTCGCGTCTCTGAAACCCAACCCACGACAGAACCCAGCC
GCCTGGGCCAGCTTAGCAATGCGCCCGCGCCCCGCCCTCCGCGTGACGCGAACGCCGGCGGACCAATCAG
AGAGCGCGGCGCGAGCCCCACGCGCCTGTGGCCCCACCCTCCAAGCTTAAGAAAGGGCGCGCGGGCAGAG
CCCGGGCCAGAACGCCGCGCAAAGCGGAGAGCGGGTTTTTGCGACGGCAGGCGGCGCTTGTGCTGCCGTT
TCCGTGCTGCACGCGGTTCCCTCGAGTGCCGCGCTCGGACAGACGTAGCCGGCCGCGAAGGCGCCCAGAC
GGCAAACCAGCGACCCATGCTGAAGTGAGCACACAGGTCAGCGAGGATATCAAGATCTGGCCTCGGCGGC
CAAGCTTGGCAATCCGGTACTGTTGGTAAAGCCACCATGGAAGATGCCAAAAACATTAAGAAGGGCCCAG
CGCCATTCTACCCACTCGAAGACGGGACCGCCGGCGAGCAGCTGCACAAAGCCATGAAGCGCTACGCCCT
GGTGCCCGGCACCATCGCCTTTACCGACGCACATATCGAGGTGGACATTACCTACGCCGAGTACTTCGAG
ATGAGCGTTCGGCTGGCAGAAGCTATGAAGCGCTATGGGCTGAATACAAACCATCGGATCGTGGTGTGCA
GCGAGAATAGCTTGCAGTTCTTCATGCCCGTGTTGGGTGCCCTGTTCATCGGTGTGGCTGTGGCCCCAGC
TAACGACATCTACAACGAGCGCGAGCTGCTGAACAGCATGGGCATCAGCCAGCCCACCGTCGTATTCGTG
AGCAAGAAAGGGCTGCAAAAGATCCTCAACGTGCAAAAGAAGCTACCGATCATACAAAAGATCATCATCA
TGGATAGCAAGACCGACTACCAGGGCTTCCAAAGCATGTACACCTTCGTGACTTCCCATTTGCCACCCGG
CTTCAACGAGTACGACTTCGTGCCCGAGAGCTTCGACCGGGACAAAACCATCGCCCTGATCATGAACAGT
AGTGGCAGTACCGGATTGCCCAAGGGCGTAGCCCTACCGCACCGCACCGCTTGTGTCCGATTCAGTCATG
CCCGCGACCCCATCTTCGGCAACCAGATCATCCCCGACACCGCTATCCTCAGCGTGGTGCCATTTCACCA
CGGCTTCGGCATGTTCACCACGCTGGGCTACTTGATCTGCGGCTTTCGGGTCGTGCTCATGTACCGCTTC
GAGGAGGAGCTATTCTTGCGCAGCTTGCAAGACTATAAGATTCAATCTGCCCTGCTGGTGCCCACACTAT
TTAGCTTCTTCGCTAAGAGCACTCTCATCGACAAGTACGACCTAAGCAACTTGCACGAGATCGCCAGCGG
CGGGGCGCCGCTCAGCAAGGAGGTAGGTGAGGCCGTGGCCAAACGCTTCCACCTACCAGGCATCCGCCAG
GGCTACGGCCTGACAGAAACAACCAGCGCCATTCTGATCACCCCCGAAGGGGACGACAAGCCTGGCGCAG
TAGGCAAGGTGGTGCCCTTCTTCG
Features (pLannotate 1.2.2; 10 found; start..end, strand, type, name):
    546..665     +  CDS            hPEST: PEST degradation sequence from mouse ornithine decarboxylase human codon-optimized
    717..838     -  polyA_signal   SV40 poly(A) signal: SV40 polyadenylation signal
    861..929     -  CDS            large T antigen (fragment): large T antigen from SV40 (simian virus 40)
    945..1077    +  CDS            TcR (fragment): tetracycline efflux protein; tet; confers resistance to tetracycline
   1257..1845    -  rep_origin     ori: high-copy-number ColE1/pMB1/pBR322/pUC origin of replication
   2045..2905    -  CDS            AmpR: β-lactamase confers resistance to ampicillin, carbenicillin, and related antibiotics
   2906..2947    -  promoter       AmpR promoter (fragment): bla
   3010..3058    +  polyA_signal   poly(A) signal: synthetic polyadenylation signal
   3072..3163    +  misc_feature   pause site: RNA polymerase II transcriptional pause signal from the human α2 globin gene
   7317..542     +  CDS            luciferase (across the origin): firefly luciferase synthetic luc2 version of the luciferase gene
