[The description below was written by a language model from this plasmid's Addgene catalogue record and pLannotate feature annotations shown in this document.]
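Description:
pGL4.11_Nued2_E2 is a mammalian luciferase reporter plasmid of about 8.4 kb, built on a derivative of the pGL4.11 backbone recorded as pGL4.11_Nued2, and designed to measure the activity of enhancer 2 (E2) of the mouse Igf1 gene. It is propagated in E. coli as a high-copy plasmid through a ColE1/pUC-type origin and selected with ampicillin via the β-lactamase gene. The short hits annotated as SV40 large T antigen and tetracycline resistance fragments are most likely backbone remnants rather than functional genes.

The reporter is the synthetic firefly luciferase luc2, which spans the numbering origin of the sequence. It is followed immediately by a human codon-optimised PEST degradation sequence from mouse ornithine decarboxylase. This destabilises the enzyme, so luminescence follows changes in transcription more closely than a long-lived reporter would. An SV40 late polyadenylation signal terminates the transcript. Upstream of the regulatory region sit a synthetic poly(A) signal and an RNA polymerase II pause site from the human α2-globin gene, standard pGL4 elements that suppress read-through transcription from the backbone and so lower background.

Roughly 4 kb between the pause site and the start of luc2 carries no annotation. This is where the mouse E2 insert and whatever promoter sequence the "Nued2" backbone supplies would be expected to lie. The record does not state the identity of that promoter, the size or boundaries of E2, or the cloning sites used. The plasmid is intended for transfection-based reporter assays of Igf1 enhancer function, in the context of work on experience-dependent gene regulation in cortical neurons.
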