Addgene plasmid #203831: pGL4.11_Nued2_E2
Purpose: Luciferase reporter plasmid for Igf1 enhancer 2
Depositing lab: Ivo Spiegel. Depositing organization: Weizmann Institute of Science. Publication: Single genomic enhancers drive experience-dependent GABAergic plasticity to maintain sensory processing in the adult cortex. Roethler O, Zohar E, Cohen-Kashi Malina K, Bitan L, Gabel HW, Spiegel I. Neuron. 2023 Jun 20:S0896-6273(23)00399-9. doi: 10.1016/j.neuron.2023.05.026. PubMed 37354902.
Backbone
  Vector backbone: pGL4.11_Nued2
  Vector type: Mammalian Expression
Growth in bacteria
  Bacterial resistance: Ampicillin, 100 μg/mL
  Growth temperature: 37°C
  Growth strain: DH5alpha
  Copy number: High Copy
Gene/Insert
  Gene/Insert name: E2
  Species: M. musculus (mouse)
  Cloning method: Restriction Enzyme; 5′ cloning site unknown (unknown if destroyed)
Terms and licenses: Academic/Nonprofit Terms; Industry Terms: Not Available to Industry
How to cite: pGL4.11_Nued2_E2 was a gift from Ivo Spiegel (Addgene plasmid # 203831 ; http://n2t.net/addgene:203831 ; RRID:Addgene_203831)
